Addgene plasmid #240297: pHnS KI;Lmnb1 Donor;3xV5 KO;Template
Purpose: KI:Lmnb1 Donor:3xV5 KO:Template
Depositing lab: Yuki Ogawa. Depositing organization: Baylor College of Medicine.
Backbone
  Vector backbone: pHnS
  Vector type: AAV
Growth in bacteria
  Bacterial resistance: Ampicillin, 100 μg/mL
  Growth temperature: 37°C
  Growth strain: NEB Stable
  Copy number: High Copy
Gene/Insert
  Gene/Insert name: KI gRNA for Lmnnb1
  gRNA/shRNA sequence: GACGTGACAAGTTCACATAA
  Species: Other
  Mutation: NA
  Cloning method: Ligation Independent Cloning
Terms and licenses: Academic/Nonprofit Terms; Industry Terms: Not Available to Industry
How to cite: pHnS KI;Lmnb1 Donor;3xV5 KO;Template was a gift from Yuki Ogawa (Addgene plasmid # 240297 ; http://n2t.net/addgene:240297 ; RRID:Addgene_240297)
