[The description below was written by a language model from this plasmid's Addgene catalogue record and pLannotate feature annotations shown in this document.]
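Description:
pHnS KI;Lmnb1 Donor;3xV5 KO;Template is an AAV transfer plasmid built on the pHnS backbone for CRISPR/Cas9-based genome editing. It is maintained in bacteria through a high-copy ColE1/pUC-type origin and selected with ampicillin via the AmpR (β-lactamase) cassette. An f1 phage origin is also present. A recombination-deficient growth strain is recorded, as is usual for plasmids carrying AAV2 inverted terminal repeats. The annotation finds one complete ITR and only short fragments of the other. This may reflect the difficulty of sequencing and annotating these repeats rather than a real truncation.

Between the ITRs, the feature table shows two RNA polymerase III promoters, human U6 and human H1, along with two S. pyogenes tracrRNA/guide scaffold elements, one of them a fragment. This is consistent with a dual guide RNA design. According to the name and purpose field, one position carries a knock-in (KI) guide targeting Lmnb1, the gene for lamin B1. The knockout (KO) position is labelled "Template", suggesting an unfilled slot into which a user-chosen knockout guide can be cloned. The donor is a 3xV5 epitope tag, although only a fragment of a V5 tag, on the reverse strand, is annotated. A single loxP site is also present, and its role is not explained in the record.

No Cas9 coding sequence is annotated, so the nuclease would presumably be supplied separately. The record does not state the target species, listing it only as "Other", or how the donor integrates. The apparent use is AAV-delivered V5 tagging of endogenous lamin B1, optionally combined with knockout of a second gene.
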