Features (pLannotate 1.2.2; 16 found; start..end, strand, type, name):
     12..39      +  repeat_region  AAV2 ITR (fragment): inverted terminal repeat of adeno-associated virus serotype 2 inverted
     68..95      +  repeat_region  AAV2 ITR (fragment): inverted terminal repeat of adeno-associated virus serotype 2 inverted
    489..556     +  misc_RNA       tracrRNA (fragment): trans-activating CRISPR RNA for the Streptococcus pyogenes CRISPR/Cas9 system
    778..811     +  protein_bind   loxP: Cre-mediated recombination occurs in the 8-bp core sequence (GCATACAT). Cre recombinase
   1060..1297    +  promoter       U6 promoter: RNA polymerase III promoter for human U6 snRNA
   1455..1669    +  promoter       H1 promoter: human H1 RNA promoter
   1695..1787    +  ncRNA          tracrRNA: Accession: RF02348 - Trans-activating crRNA
   1870..1892    -  CDS            V5 tag (fragment): epitope tag from simian virus 5
   2054..2194    +  repeat_region  AAV2 ITR: inverted terminal repeat of adeno-associated virus serotype 2 inverted
   2199..2250    -  misc_feature   bom (fragment): basis of mobility region from pBR322
   2269..2724    +  rep_origin     f1 ori (sequence partly withheld): f1 bacteriophage origin of replication; arrow indicates direction of (+) strand synthesis
   2725..2774    -  misc_feature   bom (fragment): basis of mobility region from pBR322
   2876..2911    -  CDS            rop (fragment): Rop protein, which maintains plasmids at low copy number; rop
   3006..3110    +  promoter       AmpR promoter: bla
   3111..3971    +  CDS            AmpR: β-lactamase; bla; confers resistance to ampicillin, carbenicillin, and related antibiotics
   4142..4730    +  rep_origin     ori: high-copy-number ColE1/pMB1/pBR322/pUC origin of replication
>Addgene plasmid #240297 | pHnS KI;Lmnb1 Donor;3xV5 KO;Template | addgene full sequence | sequence record 478213 | Addgene NGS Result
CCTGCAGGCAGCTGCGCGCTCGCTCGCTCACTGAGGCCGCCCGGGCGTCGGGCGACCTTTGGTCGCCCGG
CCTCAGTGAGCGAGCGAGCGCGCAGAGAGGGAGTGGCCAACTCCATCACTAGGGGTTCCTGCGGCCGCCG
GTAGGTCCCTCGACGTTAACCGTGACCGAGCTTGTCTGCCCGCGCAGTCCACTAGACAGACGCGCAGAGG
TCGGGCGGGCCTAGGGCCAATTTCCCATGGTTCCCTTCATTTGCATATATGATGTAATAAGGTTATGGAG
ACTATTAAACTTAGCCCTAATCAAACTATATGATGATAATGTGTGTGGTACAAAAGGTCATAACTTATTA
TATACTTTGAAACTTAAAAAAGGGTTACAGTTTAGTCACCATAACTGTAAAATTTTTTCTATTCTTAGCT
TTATATAGTTCTTGAGAGGCCATGTTTATGCTGTCTTCATCATGGCCGACGTTTAAGAGCTAAGCTGGAA
ACAGCATAGCAAGTTTAAATAAGGCTAGTCCGTTATCAACTTGAAAAAGTGGCACCGAGTCGGTGCTTTT
TTTCCAGTCTGACTATCACGATGGATCCGACGCGCCATCTCTAGGCCCGCGCCGGCCCCCTCGCACGGAC
TTGTGGGAGAAGCTCGGCTACTCCCCTGCCCCGGTTAATTTGCATATAATATTTCCTAGTAACTATAGAG
GCTTAATGTGCGATAAAAGACAGATAATCTGTTCTTTTTAATACTAGCTACATTTTACATGATAGGCTTG
GATTTCTATAACTTCGTATAGCATACATTATACGAAGTTATAAACAGCACAAAAGGAAACTCACCCTAAC
TGTAAAGTAATTGTGTGTTTTGAGACTATAAGTATCCCTTGGAGAACCACCTTGTTGGTTCGCATTATCC
GAACCATGTTTGAGAGCTAAGCAGAAAGCTGCATAGCAAGTTCAAATAAGGCTAGTCCGTACACAACTTG
AAAAAGTGGCAGCCGAGTCGGCTGCTTTTTTTGCTCGAATCTACACTCAGCTATGGCGCGCCCCAAGGTC
GGGCAGGAAGAGGGCCTATTTCCCATGATTCCTTCATATTTGCATATACGATACAAGGCTGTTAGAGAGA
TAATTGGAATTAATTTGACTGTAAACACAAAGATATTAGTACAAAATACGTGACGTAGAAAGTAATAATT
TCTTGGGTAGTTTGCAGTTTTAAAATTATGTTTTAAAATGGACTATCATATGCTTACCGTAACTTGAAAG
TATTTCGATTTCTTGGCTTTATATATCTTGTGGAAAGCCAGAAACATGTAAGCGTCGCAAGAAGACGGGT
TTCAGAGCTAAGCACAAGAGTGCATAGCAAGTTGAAATAAGGCTAGTCCGTTTACAACTTGAAAAAGTGG
CACCCGAGTCGGGTGCTTTTTTTCTCGAGTACTAGGATCCATTAGGCGGTCTAGGAACGCTGACGTCATC
AACCCGCTCCAAGGAATCGCGGGCCCAGTGTCACTAGGCGGGAACACCCAGCGCGCGTGCGCCCTGGCAG
GAAGATGGCTGTGAGGGACAGGGGAGTGGCGCCCTGCAATATTTGCATGTCGCTATGTGTTCTGGGAAAT
CACCATAAACGTGAAATGTCTTTGGATTTGGGAATCTTATAAGTTCTGTATGAGACCACCACCGGACGTG
ACAAGTTCACATAAGTTTAAGAGCTAAGCTCAGAAGAGCATAGCAAGTTTAAATAAGGCTAGTCCGTACT
CAACTTGAAAAAGTGGCAGCCGAGTCGGCTGCTTTTTTTGGTCTGAGACGCCGCGCCATTATGTGAACTT
GTCACGTCGGATCCCTAGCTAGCTAGCTAGCGTGGAGTCCAGGCCCAACAGAGGGTTAGGGATAGGCTTA
CCTTGTTGCTGTGTGCTATCCAGACCGAGAAGTGGGTTTGGAATGGGCTTACCCTGCTGCTGAGTACTAT
CAAGTCCAAGGAGGGGGTTCGGTATAGGTTTTCCTTCTCGAGCCATTATGTGAACTTGTCACGTCCACGC
GTGTGTCTAGACTGCGCGGCCGCAGGAACCCCTAGTGATGGAGTTGGCCACTCCCTCTCTGCGCGCTCGC
TCGCTCACTGAGGCCGGGCGACCAAAGGTCGCCCGACGCCCGGGCTTTGCCCGGGCGGCCTCAGTGAGCG
AGCGAGCGCGCAGCTGCCTGCAGGGGCGCCTGATGCGGTATTTTCTCCTTACGCATCTGTGCGGTATTTC
ACACCGCATA
[95 nt withheld, positions 2251-2345]
T
[46 nt withheld, positions 2347-2392]
C
[141 nt withheld, positions 2394-2534]
CCTTTGACGTTGGAGTCCACGTTCTTT
[37 nt withheld, positions 2562-2598]
ACTCTATCTCGGGCTATTCTTTTGATTTATAAGGGATTTTGCCGATTTCGGTCTATTGGTTAAAAAATGA
GCTGATTTAACAAAAATTTAACGCGAATTTTAACAAAATATTAACGTTTACAATTTTATGGTGCACTCTC
AGTACAATCTGCTCTGATGCCGCATAGTTAAGCCAGCCCCGACACCCGCCAACACCCGCTGACGCGCCCT
GACGGGCTTGTCTGCTCCCGGCATCCGCTTACAGACAAGCTGTGACCGTCTCCGGGAGCTGCATGTGTCA
GAGGTTTTCACCGTCATCACCGAAACGCGCGAGACGAAAGGGCCTCGTGATACGCCTATTTTTATAGGTT
AATGTCATGATAATAATGGTTTCTTAGACGTCAGGTGGCACTTTTCGGGGAAATGTGCGCGGAACCCCTA
TTTGTTTATTTTTCTAAATACATTCAAATATGTATCCGCTCATGAGACAATAACCCTGATAAATGCTTCA
ATAATATTGAAAAAGGAAGAGTATGAGTATTCAACATTTCCGTGTCGCCCTTATTCCCTTTTTTGCGGCA
TTTTGCCTTCCTGTTTTTGCTCACCCAGAAACGCTGGTGAAAGTAAAAGATGCTGAAGATCAGTTGGGTG
CACGAGTGGGTTACATCGAACTGGATCTCAACAGCGGTAAGATCCTTGAGAGTTTTCGCCCCGAAGAACG
TTTTCCAATGATGAGCACTTTTAAAGTTCTGCTATGTGGCGCGGTATTATCCCGTATTGACGCCGGGCAA
GAGCAACTCGGTCGCCGCATACACTATTCTCAGAATGACTTGGTTGAGTACTCACCAGTCACAGAAAAGC
ATCTTACGGATGGCATGACAGTAAGAGAATTATGCAGTGCTGCCATAACCATGAGTGATAACACTGCGGC
CAACTTACTTCTGACAACGATCGGAGGACCGAAGGAGCTAACCGCTTTTTTGCACAACATGGGGGATCAT
GTAACTCGCCTTGATCGTTGGGAACCGGAGCTGAATGAAGCCATACCAAACGACGAGCGTGACACCACGA
TGCCTGTAGCAATGGCAACAACGTTGCGCAAACTATTAACTGGCGAACTACTTACTCTAGCTTCCCGGCA
ACAATTAATAGACTGGATGGAGGCGGATAAAGTTGCAGGACCACTTCTGCGCTCGGCCCTTCCGGCTGGC
TGGTTTATTGCTGATAAATCTGGAGCCGGTGAGCGTGGGTCTCGCGGTATCATTGCAGCACTGGGGCCAG
ATGGTAAGCCCTCCCGTATCGTAGTTATCTACACGACGGGGAGTCAGGCAACTATGGATGAACGAAATAG
ACAGATCGCTGAGATAGGTGCCTCACTGATTAAGCATTGGTAACTGTCAGACCAAGTTTACTCATATATA
CTTTAGATTGATTTAAAACTTCATTTTTAATTTAAAAGGATCTAGGTGAAGATCCTTTTTGATAATCTCA
TGACCAAAATCCCTTAACGTGAGTTTTCGTTCCACTGAGCGTCAGACCCCGTAGAAAAGATCAAAGGATC
TTCTTGAGATCCTTTTTTTCTGCGCGTAATCTGCTGCTTGCAAACAAAAAAACCACCGCTACCAGCGGTG
GTTTGTTTGCCGGATCAAGAGCTACCAACTCTTTTTCCGAAGGTAACTGGCTTCAGCAGAGCGCAGATAC
CAAATACTGTTCTTCTAGTGTAGCCGTAGTTAGGCCACCACTTCAAGAACTCTGTAGCACCGCCTACATA
CCTCGCTCTGCTAATCCTGTTACCAGTGGCTGCTGCCAGTGGCGATAAGTCGTGTCTTACCGGGTTGGAC
TCAAGACGATAGTTACCGGATAAGGCGCAGCGGTCGGGCTGAACGGGGGGTTCGTGCACACAGCCCAGCT
TGGAGCGAACGACCTACACCGAACTGAGATACCTACAGCGTGAGCTATGAGAAAGCGCCACGCTTCCCGA
AGGGAGAAAGGCGGACAGGTATCCGGTAAGCGGCAGGGTCGGAACAGGAGAGCGCACGAGGGAGCTTCCA
GGGGGAAACGCCTGGTATCTTTATAGTCCTGTCGGGTTTCGCCACCTCTGACTTGAGCGTCGATTTTTGT
GATGCTCGTCAGGGGGGCGGAGCCTATGGAAAAACGCCAGCAACGCGGCCTTTTTACGGTTCCTGGCCTT
TTGCTGGCCTTTTGCTCACATGT
